>Addgene plasmid #153498 | pAGM9121_Sce-Killer Protein SP | addgene full sequence | sequence record 310442 | Addgene NGS Result
GTGCCGAGGCACGAACCCAGTGGACATAAGCCTGTTCGGTTCGTAAGCTGTAATGCAAGTAGCGTATGCG
CTCACGCAACTGGTCCAGAACCTTGACCGAACGCAGCGGTGGTAACGGCGCAGTGGCGGTTTTCATGGCT
TGTTATGACTGTTTTTTTGGGGTACAGTCTATGCCTCGGGCATCCAAGCAGCAAGCGCGTTACGCCGTGG
GTCGATGTTTGATGTTATGGAGCAGCAACGATGTTACGCAGCAGGGCAGTCGCCCTAAAACAAAGTTAAA
CATCATGGGGGAAGCGGTGATCGCCGAAGTATCGACTCAACTATCAGAGGTAGTTGGCGTCATCGAGCGC
CATCTCGAACCGACGTTGCTGGCCGTACATTTGTACGGCTCCGCAGTGGATGGCGGCCTGAAGCCACACA
GCGATATTGATTTGCTGGTTACGGTGACCGTAAGGCTTGATGAAACAACGCGGCGAGCTTTGATCAACGA
CCTTTTGGAAACTTCGGCTTCCCCTGGAGAGAGCGAGATTCTCCGCGCTGTAGAAGTCACCATTGTTGTG
CACGACGACATCATTCCGTGGCGTTATCCAGCTAAGCGCGAACTGCAATTTGGAGAATGGCAGCGCAATG
ACATTCTTGCAGGTATCTTCGAGCCAGCCACGATCGACATTGATCTGGCTATCTTGCTGACAAAAGCAAG
AGAACATAGCGTTGCCTTGGTAGGTCCAGCGGCGGAGGAACTCTTTGATCCGGTTCCTGAACAGGATCTA
TTTGAGGCGCTAAATGAAACCTTAACGCTATGGAACTCGCCGCCCGACTGGGCTGGCGATGAGCGAAATG
TAGTGCTTACGTTGTCCCGCATTTGGTACAGCGCAGTAACCGGCAAAATCGCGCCGAAGGATGTCGCTGC
CGACTGGGCAATGGAGCGCCTGCCGGCCCAGTATCAGCCCGTCATACTTGAAGCTAGACAGGCTTATCTT
GGACAAGAAGAAGATCGCTTGGCCTCGCGCGCAGATCAGTTGGAAGAATTTGTCCATTACGTGAAAGGCG
AGATCACCAAGGTAGTCGGCAAATAATGTCTAGCTAGAAATTCGTTCAAGCCGACGCCGCTTCGCGGCGC
GGCTTAACTCAAGCGTTAGATGCACTAAGCACATAATTGCTCACAGCCAAACTATCAGGTCAAGTCTGCT
TTTATTATTTTTAAGCGTGCATAATAAGCCCTACACAAATTGGGAGATATATCATGCTGTCAGACCAAGT
TTACTCATATATACTTTAGATTGATTTAAAACTTCATTTTTAATTTAAAAGGATCTAGGTGAAGATCCTT
TTTGATAATCTCATGACCAAAATCCCTTAACGTGAGTTTTCGTTCCACTGAGCGTCAGACCCCGTAGAAA
AGATCAAAGGATCTTCTTGAGATCCTTTTTTTCTGCGCGTAATCTGCTGCTTGCAAACAAAAAAACCACC
GCTACCAGCGGTGGTTTGTTTGCCGGATCAAGAGCTACCAACTCTTTTTCCGAAGGTAACTGGCTTCAGC
AGAGCGCAGATACCAAATACTGTTCTTCTAGTGTAGCCGTAGTTAGGCCACCACTTCAAGAACTCTGTAG
CACCGCCTACATACCTCGCTCTGCTAATCCTGTTACCAGTGGCTGCTGCCAGTGGCGATAAGTCGTGTCT
TACCGGGTTGGACTCAAGACGATAGTTACCGGATAAGGCGCAGCGGTCGGGCTGAACGGGGGGTTCGTGC
ACACAGCCCAGCTTGGAGCGAACGACCTACACCGAACTGAGATACCTACAGCGTGAGCTATGAGAAAGCG
CCACGCTTCCCGAAGGGAGAAAGGCGGACAGGTATCCGGTAAGCGGCAGGGTCGGAACAGGAGAGCGCAC
GAGGGAGCTTCCAGGGGGAAACGCCTGGTATCTTTATAGTCCTGTCGGGTTTCGCCACCTCTGACTTGAG
CGTCGATTTTTGTGATGCTCGTCAGGGGGGCGGAGCCTATGGAAAAACGCCAGCAACGCGGCCTTTTTAC
GGTTCCTGCACTCTGTGGTCTCAAATGACTAAGCCAACCCAAGTATTAGTTAGATCCGTCAGTATATTAT
TTTTCATCACATTACTACATCTAGTCGTAGCACGAGACCACGAA
Features (pLannotate 1.2.2; 5 found; start..end, strand, type, name):
     23..46      +  promoter       Pc promoter (fragment): intI1 (promoter lies within the coding sequence); class 1 integron promoter
    222..278     +  CDS            GmR (fragment): gentamycin acetyltransferase; aacC1; confers resistance to gentamycin
    289..1076    +  CDS            SmR (fragment): aminoglycoside adenylyltransferase (Murphy, 1985); aadA; confers resistance to spectinomycin and streptomycin
   1417..2005    +  rep_origin     ori: high-copy-number ColE1/pMB1/pBR322/pUC origin of replication
   2055..2132    +  CDS            M11P_SCVM1 (fragment): Experimental evidence at transcript level: Swiss-Prot protein existence level 2. Ionophoric toxin secreted by an infected host and lethal to non-infected sensitive strains. Cell killing is achieved in a receptor- mediated process, requiring initial toxin binding to a cell wall (1->6)-beta-D-glucan and, probably, subsequent transfer to a plasma membrane receptor. K1 toxin disrupts the cell by creating a pore across the target cell membrane. From Saccharomyces cerevisiae killer virus M1 (ScV-M1) (Saccharomyces cerevisiae virus M1).
