[The description below was written by a language model from this plasmid's Addgene catalogue record and pLannotate feature annotations shown in this document.]
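Description:
pAGM9121_Sce-Killer Protein SP is a small (about 2.1 kb) synthetic-biology donor plasmid built on the pAGM9121 backbone, a vector used to hold individual standardized parts for modular assembly. It is maintained in E. coli through a high-copy ColE1/pUC-type origin of replication and selected with spectinomycin. Resistance comes from the aadA aminoglycoside adenylyltransferase gene (SmR), which also confers streptomycin resistance. The annotation upstream of this marker detects a fragment of the class 1 integron Pc promoter and a short remnant of the gentamicin acetyltransferase gene. These are most likely leftovers of the integron-derived cassette from which the marker was taken, and the gentamicin fragment is far too short to be functional.

The payload is a short coding segment of roughly 80 nt that matches the N-terminal region of the K1 killer toxin preprotein encoded by the Saccharomyces cerevisiae M1 killer virus. Only the signal peptide portion is present, not the pore-forming toxin itself. The catalogue lists the insert's species as S. cerevisiae, whereas the annotation traces it to the virus that infects this yeast. The plasmid contains no yeast promoter, terminator, yeast origin or yeast selection marker, so it is not an expression vector. It serves as a storage module from which the signal peptide can be released and joined in frame to a gene of interest in a separate expression backbone. The record does not state the flanking cloning sites or overhangs.

According to the associated publication title, the part belongs to a modular secretion system spanning two yeast species, developed for producing unspecific peroxygenases. Presumably, a part like this allows different signal peptides to be tested for their ability to direct a target enzyme into the secretory pathway.
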