Addgene plasmid #153498: pAGM9121_Sce-Killer Protein SP
Purpose: S. cerevisiae Killer Signal Peptide Donor Plasmid
Depositing lab: Sylvestre Marillonnet. Depositing organization: Leibniz Institute of Plant Biochemistry (IPB). Publication: A modular two yeast species secretion system for the production and preparative application of unspecific peroxygenases. Pullmann P, Knorrscheidt A, Munch J, Palme PR, Hoehenwarter W, Marillonnet S, Alcalde M, Westermann B, Weissenborn MJ. Commun Biol. 2021 May 12;4(1):562. doi: 10.1038/s42003-021-02076-3. PubMed 33980981.
Backbone
  Vector backbone: pAGM9121
  Vector type: Synthetic Biology
Growth in bacteria
  Bacterial resistance: Spectinomycin, 50 μg/mL
  Growth temperature: 37°C
  Growth strain: DH5alpha
  Copy number: High Copy
Gene/Insert
  Gene/Insert name: Killer Protein SP
  Species: S. cerevisiae (budding yeast)
  Cloning method: Restriction Enzyme; 5′ cloning site Unknown (unknown if destroyed)
Terms and licenses: Academic/Nonprofit Terms; Industry Terms: Not Available to Industry
Depositor comments: Please visit https://www.biorxiv.org/content/10.1101/2020.07.22.216432v1 for bioRxiv preprint.
How to cite: pAGM9121_Sce-Killer Protein SP was a gift from Sylvestre Marillonnet (Addgene plasmid # 153498 ; http://n2t.net/addgene:153498 ; RRID:Addgene_153498)
